Addgene plasmid #202419: pQCXIZ GFP PODXL 5N>Q
Purpose: Expression of GFP-tagged PODXL with mutated N-linked glycosylation sites
Depositing lab: David Bryant. Depositing organization: University of Glasgow. Publication: Spatial regulation of the glycocalyx component podocalyxin is a switch for prometastatic function. Roman-Fernandez A, Mansour MA, Kugeratski FG, Anand J, Sandilands E, Galbraith L, Rakovic K, Freckmann EC, Cumming EM, Park J, Nikolatou K, Lilla S, Shaw R, Strachan D, Mason S, Patel R, McGarry L, Katoch A, Campbell KJ, Nixon C, Miller CJ, Leung HY, Le Quesne J, Norman JC, Zanivan S, Blyth K, Bryant DM. Sci Adv. 2023 Feb 3;9(5):eabq1858. doi: 10.1126/sciadv.abq1858. Epub 2023 Feb 3. PubMed 36735782.
Backbone
  Vector backbone: pQCXIZ GFP
  Vector type: Lentiviral
Growth in bacteria
  Bacterial resistance: Ampicillin, 100 μg/mL
  Growth temperature: 37°C
  Growth strain: NEB Stable
  Copy number: High Copy
Gene/Insert
  Gene/Insert name: PODXL
  Species: H. sapiens (human)
  Mutation: N33/43/104/144/360Q
  Entrez Gene: PODXL (a.k.a. Gp200, PC, PCLP, PCLP-1, PDX, PODXL1, gp135)
  Tag / fusion protein: GFP (N terminal on backbone)
  Cloning method: Restriction Enzyme; 5′ cloning site unknown (unknown if destroyed)
Terms and licenses: Academic/Nonprofit Terms; Industry Terms: Not Available to Industry
How to cite: pQCXIZ GFP PODXL 5N>Q was a gift from David Bryant (Addgene plasmid # 202419 ; http://n2t.net/addgene:202419 ; RRID:Addgene_202419)
