[The description below was written by a language model from this plasmid's Addgene catalogue record and pLannotate feature annotations shown in this document.]
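Description:
pQCXIZ GFP PODXL 5N>Q is a 9,146-nt viral transfer vector for stable expression of a GFP-tagged human podocalyxin (PODXL) mutant in mammalian cells. The catalogue lists the vector type as lentiviral, but the annotated viral elements are gammaretroviral: a hybrid CMV enhancer/promoter fused to a truncated Moloney murine sarcoma virus 5' LTR, an MESV-type Ψ packaging signal with a truncated MMLV gag segment, a short env fragment, and a self-inactivating ΔU3 MMLV 3' LTR. The hybrid 5' element drives production of the packageable genomic RNA in producer cells. Because the U3 deletion is copied to both LTRs on integration, LTR promoter activity is lost and the payload depends on an internal promoter. In bacteria the plasmid is maintained through a high-copy ColE1/pUC-type origin and selected with ampicillin (AmpR under its own bla promoter). An SV40 promoter and pBR322-derived rop and bom fragments also lie in the backbone.

The payload is driven by an internal CMV enhancer/promoter. The open reading frame begins with a short N-terminal PODXL fragment, probably the signal peptide, followed by EGFP and then the remainder of PODXL. This places the fluorescent tag near the N terminus of the mature protein rather than ahead of the secretion signal. The insert carries five asparagine-to-glutamine substitutions (N33, N43, N104, N144 and N360) that remove N-linked glycosylation sites. Downstream, an EMCV IRES links translation of BleoR (Sh ble) to the same transcript, allowing Zeocin selection of transduced cells. The stated purpose is expression of GFP-tagged PODXL lacking its N-glycosylation sites, and the construct comes from work on podocalyxin as a glycocalyx component in metastasis.
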