Features (pLannotate 1.2.2; 22 found; start..end, strand, type, name):
    309..512     +  promoter       CMV promoter: human cytomegalovirus (CMV) immediate early promoter
    513..688     +  LTR            5' LTR (truncated): truncated long terminal repeat from Moloney murine sarcoma virus
    810..1084    +  misc_feature   MESV Ψ (fragment): packaging signal of murine embryonic stem cell virus
   1151..1567    +  CDS            gag (truncated): truncated Moloney murine leukemia virus (MMLV) gag gene lacking the start codon
   1604..1907    +  enhancer       CMV enhancer: human cytomegalovirus immediate early enhancer
   1908..2111    +  promoter       CMV promoter: human cytomegalovirus (CMV) immediate early promoter
   2262..2327    +  CDS            PODXL (fragment): PODXL_HUMAN - Also known as PCLP, PCLP1. Experimental evidence at protein level: Swiss-Prot protein existence level 1. Involved in the regulation of both adhesion and cell morphology and cancer progression. Functions as an anti-adhesive molecule that maintains an open filtration pathway between neighboring foot processes in the podocyte by charge repulsion. Acts as a pro- adhesive molecule, enhancing the adherence of cells to immobilized ligands, increasing the rate of migration and cell-cell contacts in an integrin-dependent manner. Induces the formation of apical actin- dependent microvilli.
   2328..3044    +  CDS            EGFP: EGFP is a basic (constitutively fluorescent) green fluorescent protein published in 1996, derived from Aequorea victoria. It is reported to be a rapidly-maturing weak dimer with moderate acid sensitivity.
   3045..4652    +  CDS            PODXL: PODXL_HUMAN - Also known as PCLP, PCLP1. Experimental evidence at protein level: Swiss-Prot protein existence level 1. Involved in the regulation of both adhesion and cell morphology and cancer progression. Functions as an anti-adhesive molecule that maintains an open filtration pathway between neighboring foot processes in the podocyte by charge repulsion. Acts as a pro- adhesive molecule, enhancing the adherence of cells to immobilized ligands, increasing the rate of migration and cell-cell contacts in an integrin-dependent manner. Induces the formation of apical actin- dependent microvilli.
   4782..5244    +  misc_feature   IRES: internal ribosome entry site (IRES) of the encephalomyocarditis virus (EMCV)
   5258..5632    +  CDS            BleoR: antibiotic-binding protein; Sh ble from Streptoalloteichus hindustanus; confers resistance to bleomycin, phleomycin, and Zeocin™
   5636..5692    +  CDS            ble (fragment): BLE_KLEPN - Experimental evidence at protein level: Swiss-Prot protein existence level 1. Binding protein with a strong affinity to the bleomycin family of antibiotics. Binds to CL990; an antimitotic-antibiotic compound. From Klebsiella pneumoniae.
   5741..5810    +  CDS            env (fragment): murine leukemia virus gPr80 envelope polyprotein precursor; env; proteolytically cleaved into gp70SU and p15TM subunits
   5852..6277    +  LTR            3' LTR (ΔU3): self-inactivating 3' long terminal repeat (LTR) from Moloney murine leukemia virus
   6346..6386    +  CDS            rop (fragment): Rop protein, which maintains plasmids at low copy number; rop
   6488..6526    +  misc_feature   bom (fragment): basis of mobility region from pBR322
   6543..6872    +  promoter       SV40 promoter: SV40 enhancer and early promoter
   6878..6979    +  misc_feature   bom (fragment): basis of mobility region from pBR322
   7165..7753    -  rep_origin     ori: high-copy-number ColE1/pMB1/pBR322/pUC origin of replication
   7924..8784    -  CDS            AmpR: β-lactamase; bla; confers resistance to ampicillin, carbenicillin, and related antibiotics
   8785..8889    -  promoter       AmpR promoter: bla
   9075..308     +  enhancer       CMV enhancer (across the origin): human cytomegalovirus immediate early enhancer
>Addgene plasmid #202419 | pQCXIZ GFP PODXL 5N>Q | addgene full sequence | sequence record 399296 | Addgene NGS Result
TCCGCGTTACATAACTTACGGTAAATGGCCCGCCTGGCTGACCGCCCAACGACCCCCGCCCATTGACGTC
AATAATGACGTATGTTCCCATAGTAACGCCAATAGGGACTTTCCATTGACGTCAATGGGTGGAGTATTTA
CGGTAAACTGCCCACTTGGCAGTACATCAAGTGTATCATATGCCAAGTACGCCCCCTATTGACGTCAATG
ACGGTAAATGGCCCGCCTGGCATTATGCCCAGTACATGACCTTATGGGACTTTCCTACTTGGCAGTACAT
CTACGTATTAGTCATCGCTATTACCATGGTGATGCGGTTTTGGCAGTACATCAATGGGCGTGGATAGCGG
TTTGACTCACGGGGATTTCCAAGTCTCCACCCCATTGACGTCAATGGGAGTTTGTTTTGGCACCAAAATC
AACGGGACTTTCCAAAATGTCGTAACAACTCCGCCCCATTGACGCAAATGGGCGGTAGGCGTGTACGGTG
GGAGGTCTATATAAGCAGAGCTCAATAAAAGAGCCCACAACCCCTCACTCGGCGCGCCAGTCTTCCGATA
GACTGCGTCGCCCGGGTACCCGTATTCCCAATAAAGCCTCTTGCTGTTTGCATCCGAATCGTGGTCTCGC
TGTTCCTTGGGAGGGTCTCCTCTGAGTGATTGACTACCCACGACGGGGGTCTTTCATTTGGGGGCTCGTC
CGGGATTTGGAGACCCCTGCCCAGGGACCACCGACCCACCACCGGGAGGTAAGCTGGCCAGCAACTTATC
TGTGTCTGTCCGATTGTCTAGTGTCTATGTTTGATGTTATGCGCCTGCGTCTGTACTAGTTAGCTAACTA
GCTCTGTATCTGGCGGACCCGTGGTGGAACTGACGAGTTCTGAACACCCGGCCGCAACCCTGGGAGACGT
CCCAGGGACTTTGGGGGCCGTTTTTGTGGCCCGACCTGAGGAAGGGAGTCGATGTGGAATCCGACCCCGT
CAGGATATGTGGTTCTGGTAGGAGACGAGAACCTAAAACAGTTCCCGCCTCCGTCTGAATTTTTGCTTTC
GGTTTGGAACCGAAGCCGCGCGTCTTGTCTGCTGCAGCGCTGCAGCATCGTTCTGTGTTGTCTCTGTCTG
ACTGTGTTTCTGTATTTGTCTGAAAATTAGGGCCAGACTGTTACCACTCCCTTAAGTTTGACCTTAGGTC
ACTGGAAAGATGTCGAGCGGATCGCTCACAACCAGTCGGTAGATGTCAAGAAGAGACGTTGGGTTACCTT
CTGCTCTGCAGAATGGCCAACCTTTAACGTCGGATGGCCGCGAGACGGCACCTTTAACCGAGACCTCATC
ACCCAGGTTAAGATCAAGGTCTTTTCACCTGGCCCGCATGGACACCCAGACCAGGTCCCCTACATCGTGA
CCTGGGAAGCCTTGGCTTTTGACCCCCCTCCCTGGGTCAAGCCCTTTGTACACCCTAAGCCTCCGCCTCC
TCTTCCTCCATCCGCCCCGTCTCTCCCCCTTGAACCTCCTCGTTCGACCCCGCCTCGATCCTCCCTTTAT
CCAGCCCTCACTCCTTCTCTAGGCGCCGGAATTGAAGATCTGGGGGATCGATCCTCTAGAGTCCGTTACA
TAACTTACGGTAAATGGCCCGCCTGGCTGACCGCCCAACGACCCCCGCCCATTGACGTCAATAATGACGT
ATGTTCCCATAGTAACGCCAATAGGGACTTTCCATTGACGTCAATGGGTGGAGTATTTACGGTAAACTGC
CCACTTGGCAGTACATCAAGTGTATCATATGCCAAGTACGCCCCCTATTGACGTCAATGACGGTAAATGG
CCCGCCTGGCATTATGCCCAGTACATGACCTTATGGGACTTTCCTACTTGGCAGTACATCTACGTATTAG
TCATCGCTATTACCATGGTGATGCGGTTTTGGCAGTACATCAATGGGCGTGGATAGCGGTTTGACTCACG
GGGATTTCCAAGTCTCCACCCCATTGACGTCAATGGGAGTTTGTTTTGGCACCAAAATCAACGGGACTTT
CCAAAATGTCGTAACAACTCCGCCCCATTGACGCAAATGGGCGGTAGGCGTGTACGGTGGGAGGTCTATA
TAAGCAGAGCTCGTTTAGTGAACCGTCAGATCGCCTGGAGACGCCATCCACGCTGTTTTGACCTCCATAG
AAGACACCGGGACCGATCCAGCCTCCGCGGCCGGGAACGGTGCATTGGAACGGACCTGCAGGAATTGATC
CGCGGCCGCACCGGTGCCACCATGCGCTGCGCGCTGGCGCTCTCGGCGCTGCTGCTACTGTTGTCAACGC
CGCCGCTGCTGCCGTCGATGGTGAGCAAGGGCGAGGAGCTGTTCACCGGGGTGGTGCCCATCCTGGTCGA
GCTGGACGGCGACGTAAACGGCCACAAGTTCAGCGTGTCCGGCGAGGGCGAGGGCGATGCCACCTACGGC
AAGCTGACCCTGAAGTTCATCTGCACCACCGGCAAGCTGCCCGTGCCCTGGCCCACCCTCGTGACCACCC
TGACCTACGGCGTGCAGTGCTTCAGCCGCTACCCCGACCACATGAAGCAGCACGACTTCTTCAAGTCCGC
CATGCCCGAAGGCTACGTCCAGGAGCGCACCATCTTCTTCAAGGACGACGGCAACTACAAGACCCGCGCC
GAGGTGAAGTTCGAGGGCGACACCCTGGTGAACCGCATCGAGCTGAAGGGCATCGACTTCAAGGAGGACG
GCAACATCCTGGGGCACAAGCTGGAGTACAACTACAACAGCCACAACGTCTATATCATGGCCGACAAGCA
GAAGAACGGCATCAAGGTGAACTTCAAGATCCGCCACAACATCGAGGACGGCAGCGTGCAGCTCGCCGAC
CACTACCAGCAGAACACCCCCATCGGCGACGGCCCCGTGCTGCTGCCCGACAACCACTACCTGAGCACCC
AGTCCGCCCTGAGCAAAGACCCCAACGAGAAGCGCGATCACATGGTCCTGCTGGAGTTCGTGACCGCCGC
CGGGATCACTCTCGGCATGGACGAGCTGTACAAGTCGCCGTCGCCGTCGCCGTCGCCCTCCCAGCAGGCA
ACCCAGACTACTACGGACTCATCTCAGAAAACAGCACCGACTCCAGCATCCAGTGTCACCATCATGGCTA
CAGATACAGCCCAGCAGAGCACAGTCCCCACTTCCAAGGCCAACGAAATCTTGGCCTCGGTCAAGGCGAC
CACCCTTGGTGTATCCAGTGACTCACCGGGGACTACAACCCTGGCTCAGCAAGTCTCAGGCCCAGTCCAG
ACTACCGTGGCTAGAGGAGGCGGCTCAGGCAACCCTACTACCACCATCGAGAGCCCCAAGAGCACAAAAA
GTGCAGACACCACTACAGTTGCAACCTCCACAGCCACAGCTAAACCTCAGACCACAAGCAGCCAGAATGG
AGCAGAAGATACAACAAACTCTGGGGGGAAAAGCAGCCACAGTGTGACCACAGACCTCACATCCACTAAG
GCAGAACATCTGACGACCCCTCACCCTACAAGTCCACTTAGCCCCCGACAACCCACTTCGACGCATCCTG
TGGCCACCCCAACAAGCTCGGGACATGACCATCTTATGAAAATTTCAAGCAGTTCAAGCACTGTGGCTAT
CCCTGGCTACACCTTCACAAGCCCGGGGATGACCACCACCCTACTAGAGACAGTGTTTCACCATGTCAGC
CAGGCTGGTCTTGAACTCCTGACCTCGGGTGATCTGCCCACCTTGGCCTCCCAAAGTGCTGGGATTACAG
CGTCATCGGTTATCTCGCAAAGAACTCAACAGACCTCCAGTCAGATGCCAGCCAGCTCTACGGCCCCTTC
CTCCCAGGAGACAGTGCAGCCCACGAGCCCGGCAACGGCATTGAGAACACCTACCCTGCCAGAGACCATG
AGCTCCAGCCCCACAGCAGCATCAACTACCCACCGATACCCCAAAACACCTTCTCCCACTGTGGCTCATG
AGAGTAACTGGGCAAAGTGTGAGGATCTTGAGACACAGACACAGAGTGAGAAGCAGCTCGTCCTGCAGCT
CACAGGAAACACCCTCTGTGCAGGGGGCGCTTCGGATGAGAAATTGATCTCACTGATATGCCGAGCAGTC
AAAGCCACCTTCAACCCGGCCCAAGATAAGTGCGGCATACGGCTGGCATCTGTTCCAGGAAGTCAGACCG
TGGTCGTCAAAGAAATCACTATTCACACTAAGCTCCCTGCCAAGGATGTGTACGAGCGGCTGAAGGACAA
ATGGGATGAACTAAAGGAGGCAGGGGTCAGTGACATGAAGCTAGGGGACCAGGGGCCACCGGAGGAGGCC
GAGGACCGCTTCAGCATGCCCCTCATCATCACCATCGTCTGCATGGCATCATTCCTGCTCCTCGTGGCGG
CCCTCTATGGCTGCTGCCACCAGCGCCTCTCCCAGAGGAAGGACCAGCAGCGGCTAACAGAGGAGCTGCA
GACAGTGGAGAATGGTTACCATGACAACCCAACACTGGAAGTGATGGAGACCTCTTCTGAGATGCAGGAG
AAGAAGGTGGTCAGCCTCAACGGGGAGCTGGGGGACAGCTGGATCGTCCCTCTGGACAACCTGACCAAGG
ACGACCTGGATGAGGAGGAAGACACACACCTCTAGGGATCCGGAATTCCGCCCCTCTCCCTCCCCCCCCC
CTAACGTTACTGGCCGAAGCCGCTTGGAATAAGGCCGGTGTGCGTTTGTCTATATGTTATTTTCCACCAT
ATTGCCGTCTTTTGGCAATGTGAGGGCCCGGAAACCTGGCCCTGTCTTCTTGACGAGCATTCCTAGGGGT
CTTTCCCCTCTCGCCAAAGGAATGCAAGGTCTGTTGAATGTCGTGAAGGAAGCAGTTCCTCTGGAAGCTT
CTTGAAGACAAACAACGTCTGTAGCGACCCTTTGCAGGCAGCGGAACCCCCCACCTGGCGACAGGTGCCT
CTGCGGCCAAAAGCCACGTGTATAAGATACACCTGCAAAGGCGGCACAACCCCAGTGCCACGTTGTGAGT
TGGATAGTTGTGGAAAGAGTCAAATGGCTCTCCTCAAGCGTATTCAACAAGGGGCTGAAGGATGCCCAGA
AGGTACCCCATTGTATGGGATCTGATCTGGGGCCTCGGTGCACATGCTTTACATGTGTTTAGTCGAGGTT
AAAAAAACGTCTAGGCCCCCCGAACCACGGGGACGTGGTTTTCCTTTGAAAAACACGATGATAAGCTTGC
CACAACCATGGCCAAGTTGACCAGTGCCGTTCCGGTGCTCACCGCGCGCGACGTCGCCGGAGCGGTCGAG
TTCTGGACCGACCGGCTCGGGTTCTCCCGGGACTTCGTGGAGGACGACTTCGCCGGTGTGGTCCGGGACG
ACGTGACCCTGTTCATCAGCGCGGTCCAGGACCAGGTGGTGCCGGACAACACCCTGGCCTGGGTGTGGGT
GCGCGGCCTGGACGAGCTGTACGCCGAGTGGTCGGAGGTCGTGTCCACGAACTTCCGGGACGCCTCCGGG
CCGGCCATGACCGAGATCGGCGAGCAGCCGTGGGGGCGGGAGTTCGCCCTGCGCGACCCGGCCGGCAACT
GCGTGCACTTCGTGGCCGAGGAGCAGGACTGACACGACCCGGACGGGACGCTCCTGCGCCTGATACAGAA
CGAATTGCTTGCAGGCATCTCATGAGTGTGTCTTCCCGTTTTCCGCCTGAGGTCACTGCGTGGATGGAGC
ATCAGTGGTCCAGGCTCTAGTTTTGACTCAACAATATCACCAGCTGAAGCCTATAGAGTACGAGCCATAG
ATAAAATAAAAGATTTTATTTAGTCTCCAGAAAAAGGGGGGAATGAAAGACCCCACCTGTAGGTTTGGCA
AGCTAGCTTAAGTAACGCCATTTTGCAAGGCATGGAAAAATACATAACTGAGAATAGAGAAGTTCAGATC
AAGGTCAGGAACAGATGGAACAGGGTCGACCCTAGAGAACCATCAGATGTTTCCAGGGTGCCCCAAGGAC
CTGAAATGACCCTGTGCCTTATTTGAACTAACCAATCAGTTCGCTTCTCGCTTCTGTTCGCGCGCTTCTG
CTCCCCGAGCTCAATAAAAGAGCCCACAACCCCTCACTCGGGGCGCCAGTCCTCCGATTGACTGAGTCGC
CCGGGTACCCGTGTATCCAATAAACCCTCTTGCAGTTGCATCCGACTTGTGGTCTCGCTGTTCCTTGGGA
GGGTCTCCTCTGAGTGATTGACTACCCGTCAGCGGGGGTCTTTCATTTGGGGGCTCGTCCGGGATCGGGA
GACCCCTGCCCAGGGACCACCGACCCACCACCGGGAGGTAAGCTGGCTGCCTCGCGCGTTTCGGTGATGA
CGGTGAAAACCTCTGACACATGCAGCTCCCGGAGACGGTCACAGCTTGTCTGTAAGCGGATGCCGGGAGC
AGACAAGCCCGTCAGGGCGCGTCAGCGGGTGTTGGCGGGTGTCGGGGCGCAGCCATGACCCAGTCACGTA
GCGATAGCGGAGTGTAGATCCGGCTGTGGAATGTGTGTCAGTTAGGGTGTGGAAAGTCCCCAGGCTCCCC
AGCAGGCAGAAGTATGCAAAGCATGCATCTCAATTAGTCAGCAACCAGGTGTGGAAAGTCCCCAGGCTCC
CCAGCAGGCAGAAGTATGCAAAGCATGCATCTCAATTAGTCAGCAACCATAGTCCCGCCCCTAACTCCGC
CCATCCCGCCCCTAACTCCGCCCAGTTCCGCCCATTCTCCGCCCCATGGCTGACTAATTTTTTTTATTTA
TGCAGAGGCCGAGGCCGCCTCGGCCTCTGAGCTATTCCAGAAGTAGTGAGGAGGCTTTTTTGGAGGCCTA
GGCTTTTGCAAAAAGCTTACTGGCTTAACTATGCGGCATCAGAGCAGATTGTACTGAGAGTGCACCATAT
GCGGTGTGAAATACCGCACAGATGCGTAAGGAGAAAATACCGCATCAGGCGCTCTTCCGCTTCCTCGCTC
ACTGACTCGCTGCGCTCGGTCGTTCGGCTGCGGCGAGCGGTATCAGCTCACTCAAAGGCGGTAATACGGT
TATCCACAGAATCAGGGGATAACGCAGGAAAGAACATGTGAGCAAAAGGCCAGCAAAAGGCCAGGAACCG
TAAAAAGGCCGCGTTGCTGGCGTTTTTCCATAGGCTCCGCCCCCCTGACGAGCATCACAAAAATCGACGC
TCAAGTCAGAGGTGGCGAAACCCGACAGGACTATAAAGATACCAGGCGTTTCCCCCTGGAAGCTCCCTCG
TGCGCTCTCCTGTTCCGACCCTGCCGCTTACCGGATACCTGTCCGCCTTTCTCCCTTCGGGAAGCGTGGC
GCTTTCTCATAGCTCACGCTGTAGGTATCTCAGTTCGGTGTAGGTCGTTCGCTCCAAGCTGGGCTGTGTG
CACGAACCCCCCGTTCAGCCCGACCGCTGCGCCTTATCCGGTAACTATCGTCTTGAGTCCAACCCGGTAA
GACACGACTTATCGCCACTGGCAGCAGCCACTGGTAACAGGATTAGCAGAGCGAGGTATGTAGGCGGTGC
TACAGAGTTCTTGAAGTGGTGGCCTAACTACGGCTACACTAGAAGGACAGTATTTGGTATCTGCGCTCTG
CTGAAGCCAGTTACCTTCGGAAAAAGAGTTGGTAGCTCTTGATCCGGCAAACAAACCACCGCTGGTAGCG
GTGGTTTTTTTGTTTGCAAGCAGCAGATTACGCGCAGAAAAAAAGGATCTCAAGAAGATCCTTTGATCTT
TTCTACGGGGTCTGACGCTCAGTGGAACGAAAACTCACGTTAAGGGATTTTGGTCATGAGATTATCAAAA
AGGATCTTCACCTAGATCCTTTTAAATTAAAAATGAAGTTTTAAATCAATCTAAAGTATATATGAGTAAA
CTTGGTCTGACAGTTACCAATGCTTAATCAGTGAGGCACCTATCTCAGCGATCTGTCTATTTCGTTCATC
CATAGTTGCCTGACTCCCCGTCGTGTAGATAACTACGATACGGGAGGGCTTACCATCTGGCCCCAGTGCT
GCAATGATACCGCGAGACCCACGCTCACCGGCTCCAGATTTATCAGCAATAAACCAGCCAGCCGGAAGGG
CCGAGCGCAGAAGTGGTCCTGCAACTTTATCCGCCTCCATCCAGTCTATTAATTGTTGCCGGGAAGCTAG
AGTAAGTAGTTCGCCAGTTAATAGTTTGCGCAACGTTGTTGCCATTGCTGCAGGCATCGTGGTGTCACGC
TCGTCGTTTGGTATGGCTTCATTCAGCTCCGGTTCCCAACGATCAAGGCGAGTTACATGATCCCCCATGT
TGTGCAAAAAAGCGGTTAGCTCCTTCGGTCCTCCGATCGTTGTCAGAAGTAAGTTGGCCGCAGTGTTATC
ACTCATGGTTATGGCAGCACTGCATAATTCTCTTACTGTCATGCCATCCGTAAGATGCTTTTCTGTGACT
GGTGAGTACTCAACCAAGTCATTCTGAGAATAGTGTATGCGGCGACCGAGTTGCTCTTGCCCGGCGTCAA
CACGGGATAATACCGCGCCACATAGCAGAACTTTAAAAGTGCTCATCATTGGAAAACGTTCTTCGGGGCG
AAAACTCTCAAGGATCTTACCGCTGTTGAGATCCAGTTCGATGTAACCCACTCGTGCACCCAACTGATCT
TCAGCATCTTTTACTTTCACCAGCGTTTCTGGGTGAGCAAAAACAGGAAGGCAAAATGCCGCAAAAAAGG
GAATAAGGGCGACACGGAAATGTTGAATACTCATACTCTTCCTTTTTCAATATTATTGAAGCATTTATCA
GGGTTATTGTCTCATGAGCGGATACATATTTGAATGTATTTAGAAAAATAAACAAATAGGGGTTCCGCGC
ACATTTCCCCGAAAAGTGCCACCTGACGTCTAAGAAACCATTATTATCATGACATTAACCTATAAAAATA
GGCGTATCACGAGGCCCTTTCGTCTTCAAGAATTAGCTTGGCCATTGCATACGTTGTATCCATATCATAA
TATGTACATTTATATTGGCTCATGTCCAACATTACCGCCATGTTGACATTGATTATTGACTAGTTATTAA
TAGTAATCAATTACGGGGTCATTAGTTCATAGCCCATATATGGAGT
